Addgene plasmid #75296: pGEX4T-HEPN
Purpose: Expresses Sacsin HEPN domain (4441-4579) in fusion with GST (bacterial)
Depositing lab: Kalle Gehring. Depositing organization: McGill University. Publication: Structural basis of defects in the sacsin HEPN domain responsible for autosomal recessive spastic ataxia of Charlevoix-Saguenay (ARSACS). Kozlov G, Denisov AY, Girard M, Dicaire MJ, Hamlin J, McPherson PS, Brais B, Gehring K. J Biol Chem. 2011 Jun 10;286(23):20407-12. doi: 10.1074/jbc.M111.232884. Epub 2011 Apr 20. PubMed 21507954.
Backbone
  Vector backbone: pGEX6P-1
  Backbone manufacturer: GE Healthcare
  Backbone size w/o insert (bp): 4969
  Total vector size (bp): 5374
  Vector type: Bacterial Expression
Growth in bacteria
  Bacterial resistance: Ampicillin, 100 μg/mL
  Growth temperature: 37°C
  Growth strain: DH5alpha
  Copy number: Unknown
Gene/Insert
  Gene/Insert name: Human Sacsin 4441-4579
  Species: H. sapiens (human)
  Insert size (bp): 414
  Tag / fusion protein: GST-Tag (N terminal on backbone)
  Cloning method: Restriction Enzyme; 5′ cloning site BamHI (unknown if destroyed); 3′ cloning site XhoI (unknown if destroyed)
  Sequencing primers: 5′ pGEXF; 3′ pGEXR
Terms and licenses: Academic/Nonprofit Terms; Industry Terms: Not Available to Industry
How to cite: pGEX4T-HEPN was a gift from Kalle Gehring (Addgene plasmid # 75296 ; http://n2t.net/addgene:75296 ; RRID:Addgene_75296)
