[The description below was written by a language model from this plasmid's Addgene catalogue record and pLannotate feature annotations shown in this document.]
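Description:
pGEX4T-HEPN is a bacterial expression plasmid of about 5.4 kb that produces the HEPN domain of human sacsin (residues 4441–4579) as a fusion to glutathione S-transferase. There is a discrepancy in the record about the backbone: the plasmid name points to a pGEX-4T vector, while the catalogue field lists pGEX6P-1. The two series differ in the protease cleavage site that separates GST from the insert. The feature table does not annotate any linker or cleavage site in the short gap between the GST and sacsin coding regions, so it cannot be determined here which protease would release the domain. The plasmid replicates in E. coli from a ColE1/pBR322-type origin and is selected with ampicillin through the β-lactamase gene and its own promoter. Short fragments of rop, bom and yciV, along with a lac promoter/lacZα segment, are backbone remnants typical of pGEX vectors.

Expression is driven by the tac promoter, a strong trp/lac hybrid, followed by a lac operator. The plasmid also carries lacI under the lacIq promoter, which supplies enough repressor to keep transcription off until it is induced with IPTG. Downstream lies the Schistosoma japonicum GST open reading frame, followed by the roughly 414 bp sacsin fragment cloned between BamHI and XhoI, so the GST tag is N-terminal. The GST moiety allows affinity purification on glutathione resin. The associated work concerns the structural basis of HEPN domain defects in autosomal recessive spastic ataxia of Charlevoix-Saguenay, so the construct is suited to producing recombinant domain for structural and biochemical studies.
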