Features (pLannotate 1.2.2; 17 found; start..end, strand, type, name):
      6..107     -  CDS            yciV (fragment): RNAAM_ECOLI - Also known as trpH From Escherichia coli (strain K12).
    183..211     +  promoter       tac promoter: strong E. coli promoter; hybrid between the trp and lac UV5 promoters
    219..235     +  protein_bind   lac operator: The lac repressor binds to the lac operator to inhibit transcription in E. coli. This inhibition can be relieved by adding lactose or isopropyl-β-D-thiogalactopyranoside (IPTG). lac repressor encoded by lacI
    258..911     +  CDS            GST26_SCHJA: Experimental evidence at protein level: Swiss-Prot protein existence level 1. GST isoenzymes appear to play a central role in the parasite detoxification system. Other functions are also suspected including a role in increasing the solubility of haematin in the parasite gut. From Schistosoma japonicum (Blood fluke).
    939..1355    +  CDS            SACS (fragment): SACS_HUMAN - Also known as KIAA0730. Experimental evidence at protein level: Swiss-Prot protein existence level 1. Co-chaperone which acts as a regulator of the Hsp70 chaperone machinery and may be involved in the processing of other ataxia-linked proteins. From Homo sapiens (Human).
   1391..1430    +  CDS            rop (fragment): Rop protein, which maintains plasmids at low copy number; rop
   1532..1572    +  misc_feature   bom (fragment): basis of mobility region from pBR322
   1677..1781    +  promoter       AmpR promoter: bla
   1782..2642    +  CDS            AmpR: β-lactamase; bla; confers resistance to ampicillin, carbenicillin, and related antibiotics
   2813..3401    +  rep_origin     ori: high-copy-number ColE1/pMB1/pBR322/pUC origin of replication
   3587..3638    -  misc_feature   bom (fragment): basis of mobility region from pBR322
   3645..3722    +  promoter       lacIq promoter: lacI (mutant); In the lacIq allele, a single base change in the promoter boosts expression of the lacI gene about 10-fold.
   3723..4805    +  CDS            lacI: lac repressor; lacI; The lac repressor binds to the lac operator to inhibit transcription in E. coli. This inhibition can be relieved by adding lactose or isopropyl-β-D-thiogalactopyranoside (IPTG).
   4818..4839    +  protein_bind   CAP binding site: CAP binding activates transcription in the presence of cAMP. E. coli catabolite activator protein
   4854..4884    +  promoter       lac promoter: promoter for the E. coli lac operon
   4892..4908    +  protein_bind   lac operator: The lac repressor binds to the lac operator to inhibit transcription in E. coli. This inhibition can be relieved by adding lactose or isopropyl-β-D-thiogalactopyranoside (IPTG). lac repressor encoded by lacI
   4928..5101    +  CDS            lacZα: LacZα fragment of β-galactosidase; lacZ fragment
>Addgene plasmid #75296 | pGEX4T-HEPN | depositor full sequence | sequence record 147436 | pGEX4T-HEPN sequence 5374 bps
ACGTTATCGACTGCACGGTGCACCAATGCTTCTGGCGTCAGGCAGCCATCGGAAGCTGTGGTATGGCTGT
GCAGGTCGTAAATCACTGCATAATTCGTGTCGCTCAAGGCGCACTCCCGTTCTGGATAATGTTTTTTGCG
CCGACATCATAACGGTTCTGGCAAATATTCTGAAATGAGCTGTTGACAATTAATCATCGGCTCGTATAAT
GTGTGGAATTGTGAGCGGATAACAATTTCACACAGGAAACAGTATTCATGTCCCCTATACTAGGTTATTG
GAAAATTAAGGGCCTTGTGCAACCCACTCGACTTCTTTTGGAATATCTTGAAGAAAAATATGAAGAGCAT
TTGTATGAGCGCGATGAAGGTGATAAATGGCGAAACAAAAAGTTTGAATTGGGTTTGGAGTTTCCCAATC
TTCCTTATTATATTGATGGTGATGTTAAATTAACACAGTCTATGGCCATCATACGTTATATAGCTGACAA
GCACAACATGTTGGGTGGTTGTCCAAAAGAGCGTGCAGAGATTTCAATGCTTGAAGGAGCGGTTTTGGAT
ATTAGATACGGTGTTTCGAGAATTGCATATAGTAAAGACTTTGAAACTCTCAAAGTTGATTTTCTTAGCA
AGCTACCTGAAATGCTGAAAATGTTCGAAGATCGTTTATGTCATAAAACATATTTAAATGGTGATCATGT
AACCCATCCTGACTTCATGTTGTATGACGCTCTTGATGTTGTTTTATACATGGACCCAATGTGCCTGGAT
GCGTTCCCAAAATTAGTTTGTTTTAAAAAACGTATTGAAGCTATCCCACAAATTGATAAGTACTTGAAAT
CCAGCAAGTATATAGCATGGCCTTTGCAGGGCTGGCAAGCCACGTTTGGTGGTGGCGACCATCCTCCAAA
ATCGGATCTGGTTCCGCGTGGATCCATGGTTGGCAATCCAGTGGAAGCACGCAGATGGCTAAGACAAGCC
AGAGCAAACTTCTCAGCTGCCAGGAATGACCTTCATAAAAATGCCAATGAGTGGGTGTGCTTTAAATGTT
ACCTTTCTACCAAGTTAGCTTTGATTGCAGCTGACTATGCTGTGAGGGGAAAGTCTGATAAAGATGTAAA
ACCAACTGCACTTGCTCAGAAAATAGAGGAATATAGTCAGCAACTTGAAGGACTGACAAATGATGTTCAC
ACATTGGAAGCTTATGGTGTAGACAGTTTAAAAACAAGATACCCTGATTTGCTTCCCTTTCCTCAGATCC
CAAATGACAGGTTCACTTCTGAGGTTGCTATGAGGGTGATGGAATGTACTGCCTGTATCATAATAAAACT
TGAAAATTTTATGCAACAAAAAGTGTAACTCGAGCGGCCGCATCGTGACTGACTGACGATCTGCCTCGCG
CGTTTCGGTGATGACGGTGAAAACCTCTGACACATGCAGCTCCCGGAGACGGTCACAGCTTGTCTGTAAG
CGGATGCCGGGAGCAGACAAGCCCGTCAGGGCGCGTCAGCGGGTGTTGGCGGGTGTCGGGGCGCAGCCAT
GACCCAGTCACGTAGCGATAGCGGAGTGTATAATTCTTGAAGACGAAAGGGCCTCGTGATACGCCTATTT
TTATAGGTTAATGTCATGATAATAATGGTTTCTTAGACGTCAGGTGGCACTTTTCGGGGAAATGTGCGCG
GAACCCCTATTTGTTTATTTTTCTAAATACATTCAAATATGTATCCGCTCATGAGACAATAACCCTGATA
AATGCTTCAATAATATTGAAAAAGGAAGAGTATGAGTATTCAACATTTCCGTGTCGCCCTTATTCCCTTT
TTTGCGGCATTTTGCCTTCCTGTTTTTGCTCACCCAGAAACGCTGGTGAAAGTAAAAGATGCTGAAGATC
AGTTGGGTGCACGAGTGGGTTACATCGAACTGGATCTCAACAGCGGTAAGATCCTTGAGAGTTTTCGCCC
CGAAGAACGTTTTCCAATGATGAGCACTTTTAAAGTTCTGCTATGTGGCGCGGTATTATCCCGTGTTGAC
GCCGGGCAAGAGCAACTCGGTCGCCGCATACACTATTCTCAGAATGACTTGGTTGAGTACTCACCAGTCA
CAGAAAAGCATCTTACGGATGGCATGACAGTAAGAGAATTATGCAGTGCTGCCATAACCATGAGTGATAA
CACTGCGGCCAACTTACTTCTGACAACGATCGGAGGACCGAAGGAGCTAACCGCTTTTTTGCACAACATG
GGGGATCATGTAACTCGCCTTGATCGTTGGGAACCGGAGCTGAATGAAGCCATACCAAACGACGAGCGTG
ACACCACGATGCCTGCAGCAATGGCAACAACGTTGCGCAAACTATTAACTGGCGAACTACTTACTCTAGC
TTCCCGGCAACAATTAATAGACTGGATGGAGGCGGATAAAGTTGCAGGACCACTTCTGCGCTCGGCCCTT
CCGGCTGGCTGGTTTATTGCTGATAAATCTGGAGCCGGTGAGCGTGGGTCTCGCGGTATCATTGCAGCAC
TGGGGCCAGATGGTAAGCCCTCCCGTATCGTAGTTATCTACACGACGGGGAGTCAGGCAACTATGGATGA
ACGAAATAGACAGATCGCTGAGATAGGTGCCTCACTGATTAAGCATTGGTAACTGTCAGACCAAGTTTAC
TCATATATACTTTAGATTGATTTAAAACTTCATTTTTAATTTAAAAGGATCTAGGTGAAGATCCTTTTTG
ATAATCTCATGACCAAAATCCCTTAACGTGAGTTTTCGTTCCACTGAGCGTCAGACCCCGTAGAAAAGAT
CAAAGGATCTTCTTGAGATCCTTTTTTTCTGCGCGTAATCTGCTGCTTGCAAACAAAAAAACCACCGCTA
CCAGCGGTGGTTTGTTTGCCGGATCAAGAGCTACCAACTCTTTTTCCGAAGGTAACTGGCTTCAGCAGAG
CGCAGATACCAAATACTGTCCTTCTAGTGTAGCCGTAGTTAGGCCACCACTTCAAGAACTCTGTAGCACC
GCCTACATACCTCGCTCTGCTAATCCTGTTACCAGTGGCTGCTGCCAGTGGCGATAAGTCGTGTCTTACC
GGGTTGGACTCAAGACGATAGTTACCGGATAAGGCGCAGCGGTCGGGCTGAACGGGGGGTTCGTGCACAC
AGCCCAGCTTGGAGCGAACGACCTACACCGAACTGAGATACCTACAGCGTGAGCTATGAGAAAGCGCCAC
GCTTCCCGAAGGGAGAAAGGCGGACAGGTATCCGGTAAGCGGCAGGGTCGGAACAGGAGAGCGCACGAGG
GAGCTTCCAGGGGGAAACGCCTGGTATCTTTATAGTCCTGTCGGGTTTCGCCACCTCTGACTTGAGCGTC
GATTTTTGTGATGCTCGTCAGGGGGGCGGAGCCTATGGAAAAACGCCAGCAACGCGGCCTTTTTACGGTT
CCTGGCCTTTTGCTGGCCTTTTGCTCACATGTTCTTTCCTGCGTTATCCCCTGATTCTGTGGATAACCGT
ATTACCGCCTTTGAGTGAGCTGATACCGCTCGCCGCAGCCGAACGACCGAGCGCAGCGAGTCAGTGAGCG
AGGAAGCGGAAGAGCGCCTGATGCGGTATTTTCTCCTTACGCATCTGTGCGGTATTTCACACCGCATAAA
TTCCGACACCATCGAATGGTGCAAAACCTTTCGCGGTATGGCATGATAGCGCCCGGAAGAGAGTCAATTC
AGGGTGGTGAATGTGAAACCAGTAACGTTATACGATGTCGCAGAGTATGCCGGTGTCTCTTATCAGACCG
TTTCCCGCGTGGTGAACCAGGCCAGCCACGTTTCTGCGAAAACGCGGGAAAAAGTGGAAGCGGCGATGGC
GGAGCTGAATTACATTCCCAACCGCGTGGCACAACAACTGGCGGGCAAACAGTCGTTGCTGATTGGCGTT
GCCACCTCCAGTCTGGCCCTGCACGCGCCGTCGCAAATTGTCGCGGCGATTAAATCTCGCGCCGATCAAC
TGGGTGCCAGCGTGGTGGTGTCGATGGTAGAACGAAGCGGCGTCGAAGCCTGTAAAGCGGCGGTGCACAA
TCTTCTCGCGCAACGCGTCAGTGGGCTGATCATTAACTATCCGCTGGATGACCAGGATGCCATTGCTGTG
GAAGCTGCCTGCACTAATGTTCCGGCGTTATTTCTTGATGTCTCTGACCAGACACCCATCAACAGTATTA
TTTTCTCCCATGAAGACGGTACGCGACTGGGCGTGGAGCATCTGGTCGCATTGGGTCACCAGCAAATCGC
GCTGTTAGCGGGCCCATTAAGTTCTGTCTCGGCGCGTCTGCGTCTGGCTGGCTGGCATAAATATCTCACT
CGCAATCAAATTCAGCCGATAGCGGAACGGGAAGGCGACTGGAGTGCCATGTCCGGTTTTCAACAAACCA
TGCAAATGCTGAATGAGGGCATCGTTCCCACTGCGATGCTGGTTGCCAACGATCAGATGGCGCTGGGCGC
AATGCGCGCCATTACCGAGTCCGGGCTGCGCGTTGGTGCGGATATCTCGGTAGTGGGATACGACGATACC
GAAGACAGCTCATGTTATATCCCGCCGTTAACCACCATCAAACAGGATTTTCGCCTGCTGGGGCAAACCA
GCGTGGACCGCTTGCTGCAACTCTCTCAGGGCCAGGCGGTGAAGGGCAATCAGCTGTTGCCCGTCTCACT
GGTGAAAAGAAAAACCACCCTGGCGCCCAATACGCAAACCGCCTCTCCCCGCGCGTTGGCCGATTCATTA
ATGCAGCTGGCACGACAGGTTTCCCGACTGGAAAGCGGGCAGTGAGCGCAACGCAATTAATGTGAGTTAG
CTCACTCATTAGGCACCCCAGGCTTTACACTTTATGCTTCCGGCTCGTATGTTGTGTGGAATTGTGAGCG
GATAACAATTTCACACAGGAAACAGCTATGACCATGATTACGGATTCACTGGCCGTCGTTTTACAACGTC
GTGACTGGGAAAACCCTGGCGTTACCCAACTTAATCGCCTTGCAGCACATCCCCCTTTCGCCAGCTGGCG
TAATAGCGAAGAGGCCCGCACCGATCGCCCTTCCCAACAGTTGCGCAGCCTGAATGGCGAATGGCGCTTT
GCCTGGTTTCCGGCACCAGAAGCGGTGCCGGAAAGCTGGCTGGAGTGCGATCTTCCTGAGGCCGATACTG
TCGTCGTCCCCTCAAACTGGCAGATGCACGGTTACGATGCGCCCATCTACACCAACGTAACCTATCCCAT
TACGGTCAATCCGCCGTTTGTTCCCACGGAGAATCCGACGGGTTGTTACTCGCTCACATTTAATGTTGAT
GAAAGCTGGCTACAGGAAGGCCAGACGCGAATTATTTTTGATGGCGTTGGAATT
