>Addgene plasmid #75296 | pGEX4T-HEPN | addgene partial sequence | sequence record 152932 | pGEX5 5'-GGGCTGGCAAGCCACGTTTGGTG-3'
AATCGGATCTGGTTCCGCGTGGATCCATGGTTGGCAATCCAGTGGAAGCACGCAGATGGCTAAGACAAGC
CAGAGCAAACTTCTCAGCTGCCAGGAATGACCTTCATAAAAATGCCAATGAGTGGGTGTGCTTTAAATGT
TACCTTTCTACCAAGTTAGCTTTGATTGCAGCTGACTATGCTGTGAGGGGAAAGTCTGATAAAGATGTAA
AACCAACTGCACTTGCTCAGAAAATAGAGGAATATAGTCAGCAACTTGAAGGACTGACAAATGATGTTCA
CACATTGGAAGCTTATGGTGTAGACAGTTTAAAAACAAGATACCCTGATTTGCTTCCCTTTCCTCAGATC
CCAAATGACAGGTTCACTTCTGAGGTTGCTATGAGGGTGATGGAATGTACTGCCTGTATCATAATAAAAC
TTGAAAATTTTATGCAACAAAAAGTGTAACTCGAGCGGCCGCATCGTGACTGACTGACGATCTGCCTCGC
GCGTTTCGGTGATGACGGTGAAAACCTCTGACACATGCAGCTCCCGGAGACGGTCACAGCTTGTCTGTAA
GCGGATGCCGGGAGCAGACAAGCCCGTCAGGGCGCGTCAGCGGGTGTTGGCGGGTGTCGGGGCGCAGCCA
TGACCCAGTCACGTAGCGATAGCGGAGTGTATAATTCTTGAAGACGAAAGGGCCTCGTGATACGCCTATT
TTTATAGGTTAATGTCATGATAATAATGGTTTCTTAGACGTCAGGTGGCACTTTTCGGGGAAATGTGCGC
GGAACCCCTATTTGTTTATTTTTCTAAATACATTCAAATATGTATCCGCTCATGAGACAATAACCCTGAT
AAATGCTTCAATAATATTGAAAAAGGAAGAGTATGAGTATTCAACATTTCCGTGTCGCCCTTATTCCCTT
TTTTGCGGCATTTTGCCTTCCTGTTTTTGCTCACCCAGAAACGCTGGTGAAAGTAAAAGATGCTGAAGAT
CAGTTGGGTG
