>Addgene plasmid #75296 | pGEX4T-HEPN | addgene partial sequence | sequence record 152933 | pGEX3 5'-CCGGGAGCTGCATGTGTCAGAGG-3'
TTTCAAGTTTTATTATGATACAGGCAGTACATTCCATCACCCTCATAGCAACCTCAGAAGTGAACCTGTC
ATTTGGGATCTGAGGAAAGGGAAGCAAATCAGGGTATCTTGTTTTTAAACTGTCTACACCATAAGCTTCC
AATGTGTGAACATCATTTGTCAGTCCTTCAAGTTGCTGACTATATTCCTCTATTTTCTGAGCAAGTGCAG
TTGGTTTTACATCTTTATCAGACTTTCCCCTCACAGCATAGTCAGCTGCAATCAAAGCTAACTTGGTAGA
AAGGTAACATTTAAAGCACACCCACTCATTGGCATTTTTATGAAGGTCATTCCTGGCAGCTGAGAAGTTT
GCTCTGGCTTGTCTTAGCCATCTGCGTGCTTCCACTGGATTGCCAACCATGGATCCACGCGGAACCAGAT
CCGATTTTGGAGGATGGTCGCCACCACCAAACGTGGCTTGCCAGCCCTGCAAAGGCCATGCTATATACTT
GCTGGATTTCAAGTACTTATCAATTTGTGGGATAGCTTCAATACGTTTTTTAAAACAAACTAATTTTGGG
AACGCATCCAGGCACATTGGGTCCATGTATAAAACAACATCAAGAGCGTCATACAACATGAAGTCAGGAT
GGGTTACATGATCACCATTTAAATATGTTTTATGACATAAACGATCTTCGAACATTTTCAGCATTTCAGG
TAGCTTGCTAAGAAAATCAACTTTGAGAGTTTCAAAGTCTTTACTATATGCAATTCTCGAAACACCGTAT
CTAATATCCAAAACCGCTCCTTCAAGCATTGAAATCTCTGCACGCTC
